>Addgene plasmid #194211 | CJ8421_04975 Rptr2 recording plasmid | addgene full sequence | sequence record 393089 | Addgene NGS Result
AAATCCGCCGCCCTAGACCTAGGGTACGGGTTTTGCTGCCCGCAAACGGGCTGTTCTGGTGTTGCTAGTT
TGTTATCAGAATCGCAGATCCGGCTTCAGCCGGTTTGCCGGCTGAAAGCGCTATTTCTTCCAGAATTGCC
ATGATTTTTTCCCCACGGGAGGCGTCACTGGCTCCCGTGTTGTCGGCAGCTTTGATTCGATAAGCAGCAT
CGCCTGTTTCAGGCTGTCTATGTGTGACTGTTGAGCTGTAACAAGTTGTCTCAGGTGTTCAATTTCATGT
TCTAGTTGCTTTGTTTTACTGGTTTCACCTGTTCTATTAGGTGTTACATGCTGTTCATCTGTTACATTGT
CGATCTGTTCATGGTGAACAGCTTTGAATGCACCAAAAACTCGTAAAAGCTCTGATGTATCTATCTTTTT
TACACCGTTTTCATCTGTGCATATGGACAGTTTTCCCTTTGATATGTAACGGTGAACAGTTGTTCTACTT
TTGTTTGTTAGTCTTGATGCTTCACTGATAGATACAAGAGCCATAAGAACCTCAGATCCTTCCGTATTTA
GCCAGTATGTTCTCTAGTGTGGTTCGTTGTTTTTGCGTGAGCCATGAGAACGAACCATTGAGATCATACT
TACTTTGCATGTCACTCAAAAATTTTGCCTCAAAACTGGTGAGCTGAATTTTTGCAGTTAAAGCATCGTG
TAGTGTTTTTCTTAGTCCGTTATGTAGGTAGGAATCTGATGTAATGGTTGTTGGTATTTTGTCACCATTC
ATTTTTATCTGGTTGTTCTCAAGTTCGGTTACGAGATCCATTTGTCTATCTAGTTCAACTTGGAAAATCA
ACGTATCAGTCGGGCGGCCTCGCTTATCAACCACCAATTTCATATTGCTGTAAGTGTTTAAATCTTTACT
TATTGGTTTCAAAACCCATTGGTTAAGCCTTTTAAACTCATGGTAGTTATTTTCAAGCATTAACATGAAC
TTAAATTCATCAAGGCTAATCTCTATATTTGCCTTGTGAGTTTTCTTTTGTGTTAGTTCTTTTAATAACC
ACTCATAAATCCTCATAGAGTATTTGTTTTCAAAAGACTTAACATGTTCCAGATTATATTTTATGAATTT
TTTTAACTGGAAAAGATAAGGCAATATCTCTTCACTAAAAACTAATTCTAATTTTTCGCTTGAGAACTTG
GCATAGTTTGTCCACTGGAAAATCTCAAAGCCTTTAACCAAAGGATTCCTGATTTCCACAGTTCTCGTCA
TCAGCTCTCTGGTTGCTTTAGCTAATACACCATAAGCATTTTCCCTACTGATGTTCATCATCTGAGCGTA
TTGGTTATAAGTGAACGATACCGTCCGTTCTTTCCTTGTAGGGTTTTCAATCGTGGGGTTGAGTAGTGCC
ACACAGCATAAAATTAGCTTGGTTTCATGCTCCGTTAAGTCATAGCGACTAATCGCTAGTTCATTTGCTT
TGAAAACAACTAATTCAGACATACATCTCAATTGGTCTAGGTGATTTTAATCACTATACCAATTGAGATG
GGCTAGTCAATGATAATTACTAGTCCTTTTCCTTTGAGTTGTGGGTATCTGTAAATTCTGCTAGACCTTT
GCTGGAAAACTTGTAAATTCTGCTAGACCCTCTGTAAATTCCGCTAGACCTTTGTGTGTTTTTTTTGTTT
ATATTCAAGTGGTTATAATTTATAGAATAAAGAAAGAATAAAAAAAGATAAAAAGAATAGATCCCAGCCC
TGTGTATAACTCACTACTTTAGTCAGTTCCGCAGTATTACAAAAGGATGTCGCAAACGCTGTTTGCTCCT
CTACAAAACAGACCTTAAAACCCTAAAGGCTTAAGTAGCACCCTCGCAAGCTCGGGCAAATCGCTGAATA
TTCCTTTTGTCTCCGACCATCAGGCACCTGAGTCGCTGTCTTTTTCGTGACATTCAGTTCGCTGCGCTCA
CGGCTCTGGCAGTGAATGGGGGTAAATGGCACTACAGGCGCCTTTTATGGATTCATGCAAGGAAACTACC
CATAATACAAGAAAAGCCCGTCACGGGCTTCTCAGGGCGTTTTATGGCGGGTCTGCTATGTGGTGCTATC
TGACTTTTTGCTGTTCAGCAGTTCCTGCCCTCTGATTTTCCAGTCTGACCACTTCGGATTATCCCGTGAC
AGGTCATTCAGACTGGCTAATGCACCCAGTAAGGCAGCGGTATCATCAACAGGCTTACCCGTCTTACTGT
CCCTAGTGCTTGGATTCTCACCAATAAAAAACGCCCGGCGGCAACCGAGCGTTCTGAACAAATCCAGATG
GAGTTCTGAGGTCATTACTGGATCTATCAACAGGAGTCCAAGCGAGCTCTCGAACCCCAGAGTCCCGCTC
AGAAGAACTCGTCAAGAAGGCGATAGAAGGCGATGCGCTGCGAATCGGGAGCGGCGATACCGTAAAGCAC
GAGGAAGCGGTCAGCCCATTCGCCGCCAAGCTCTTCAGCAATATCACGGGTAGCCAACGCTATGTCCTGA
TAGCGGTCCGCCACACCCAGCCGGCCACAGTCGATGAATCCAGAAAAGCGGCCATTTTCCACCATGATAT
TCGGCAAGCAGGCATCGCCATGGGTCACGACGAGATCCTCGCCGTCGGGCATGCGCGCCTTGAGCCTGGC
GAACAGTTCGGCTGGCGCGAGCCCCTGATGCTCTTCGTCCAGATCATCCTGATCGACAAGACCGGCTTCC
ATCCGAGTACGTGCTCGCTCGATGCGATGTTTCGCTTGGTGGTCGAATGGGCAGGTAGCCGGATCAAGCG
TATGCAGCCGCCGCATTGCATCAGCCATGATGGATACTTTCTCGGCAGGAGCAAGGTGAGATGACAGGAG
ATCCTGCCCCGGCACTTCGCCCAATAGCAGCCAGTCCCTTCCCGCTTCAGTGACAACGTCGAGCACAGCT
GCGCAAGGAACGCCCGTCGTGGCCAGCCACGATAGCCGCGCTGCCTCGTCCTGCAGTTCATTCAGGGCAC
CGGACAGGTCGGTCTTGACAAAAAGAACCGGGCGCCCCTGCGCTGACAGCCGGAACACGGCGGCATCAGA
GCAGCCGATTGTCTGTTGTGCCCAGTCATAGCCGAATAGCCTCTCCACCCAAGCGGCCGGAGAACCTGCG
TGCAATCCATCTTGTTCAATCATGCGAAACGATCCTCATCCTGTCTCTTGATCAGATCTTGATCCCCTGC
GCCATCAGATCCTTGGCGGCAAGAAAGCCATCCAGTTTACTTTGCAGGGCTTCCCAACCTTACCAGAGGG
CGCCCCAGCTGGCAATTCCGACGTCTAAGAAACCATTATTATCATGACATTAACCTATAAAAATAGGCGT
ATCACGAGGCCCTTTCGTCTTCAAGAATTCTGGCGAATCCTCTGACCAGCCAGAAAACGACCTTTCTGTG
GTGAAACCGGATGCTGCAATTCAGAGCGCCAGCAAGTGGGGGACAGCAGAAGACCTGACCGCCGCAGAGT
GGATGTTTGACATGGTGAAGACTATCGCACCATCAGCCAGAAAACCGAATTTTGCTGGGTGGGCTAACGA
TATCCGCCTGATGCGTGAACGTGACGGACGTAACCACCGCGACATGTGTGTGCTGTTCCGCTGGGCATGC
TAAGTTCAATGTTTTTACATTGAGAAACACTGAGCTAACACCGTGCGTGTTGACAATTTTACCTCTGGCG
GTGATAATGGTTGCAGCTAGCAATAATTTTGTTTAACTTTAAGAAGGAGATATACCATGGAGCTTTTCAC
TGGCGTTGTTCCCATCCTGGTCGAGCTGGACGGCGACGTAAACGGCCACAAGTTCAGCGTGTCCGGCGAG
GGCGAGGGCGATGCCACCTACGGCAAGCTGACCCTGAAGTTCATCTGCACCACCGGCAAGCTGCCCGTGC
CCTGGCCCACCCTCGTGACCACCCTGACCTACGGCGTGCAGTGCTTCAGCCGCTACCCCGACCACATGAA
GCAGCACGACTTCTTCAAGTCCGCCATGCCCGAAGGCTACGTCCAGGAGCGCACCATCTTCTTCAAGGAC
GACGGCAACTACAAGACCCGCGCCGAGGTGAAGTTCGAGGGCGACACCCTGGTGAACCGCATCGAGCTGA
AGGGCATCGACTTCAAGGAGGACGGCAACATCCTGGGGCACAAGCTGGAGTACAACTACAACAGCCACAA
CGTCTATATCATGGCCGACAAGCAGAAGAACGGCATCAAGGTGAACTTCAAGATCCGCCACAACATCGAG
GACGGCAGCGTGCAGCTCGCCGACCACTACCAGCAGAACACCCCCATCGGCGACGGCCCCGTGCTGCTGC
CCGACAACCACTACCTGAGCACCCAGTCCGCCCTGAGCAAAGACCCCAACGAGAAGCGCGATCACATGGT
CCTGCTGGAGTTCGTGACCGCCGCCGGGATCTAACTCGAGCAAAGCCCGCCGAAAGGCGGGCTTTTCTGT
GTCGACCGATGCCCTTGAGAGCCTTCAACCCAGTCAGCTCCTTCCGGTGGGCGCGGGGCATGACTAAACT
TCAAAATTAGACACAACATTGAAGATGGAAGCGTTCAACTAGCAGACCATTATCAACAAAATACTCCAAT
TGGCGATGGCCCTGTCCTTTTACCAGACAACCATTACCTGTCCACACAATCTGCCCTTTCGAAAGATCCC
AACGAAAAGAGAGACCACATGGTCCTTCTTGAGTTTGTAACAGCTGCTGGGATTACACATGGCATGGATG
AACTATACAAATAAATGTCCAGACCTGCAGGCATGCAAGCTCTAGAGGCATCAAATAAAACGAAAGGCTC
AGTCGAAAGACTGGGCCTTTCGTTTTATCTGTTGTTTGTCGGTGAACGCTCTCCTGAGTAGGAC
Features (pLannotate 1.2.2; 12 found; start..end, strand, type, name):
    542..1492    -  CDS            Rep101: RepA protein needed for replication with the pSC101 origin; rep101
   1540..1762    -  rep_origin     pSC101 ori: low-copy replication origin that requires the Rep101 protein
   2254..2348    -  terminator     lambda t0 terminator: transcription terminator from phage lambda
   2382..3173    -  CDS            neo: KKA2_KLEPN - Also known as kan, nptII. Experimental evidence at protein level: Swiss-Prot protein existence level 1. Resistance to kanamycin, neomycin, paromomycin, ribostamycin, butirosin and gentamicin B. From Klebsiella pneumoniae.
   3205..3324    -  CDS            tnpA (fragment): TN5P_ECOLX - Also known as tnp. Experimental evidence at protein level: Swiss-Prot protein existence level 1. Mediates transposition of transposon Tn5 by a 'cut and paste' mechanism. First, the monomeric transposase binds the 19 bp inverted DNA repeats flanking the transposon. Then, dimerization of the DNA- bound transposase creates a synaptic DNA complex. After nicking of the first DNA strand, excision of the transposon proceeds through a series of intermediates. The transposase then mediates the insertion of the transposon at a new site by strand transfer. The activity of the wild- type tran
   3386..3640    +  CDS            O (fragment): VRPO_LAMBD - Protein inferred from homology: Swiss-Prot protein existence level 3. Necessary for the bidirectional replication of DNA. It interacts with the ori (origin of replication) region of the genome during the initiation of replication. From Escherichia phage lambda (Bacteriophage lambda).
   3738..3760    +  RBS            RBS: efficient ribosome binding site from bacteriophage T7 gene 10 (Olins and Rangwala, 1989)
   3770..4441    +  CDS            (3-F)Tyr-EGFP: (3-F)Tyr-EGFP is a basic (constitutively fluorescent) green fluorescent protein published in 2004, derived from Aequorea victoria.
   4481..4546    +  CDS            TcR (fragment): tetracycline efflux protein; tet; confers resistance to tetracycline
   4547..4773    +  CDS            GFP (fragment): Aequoria victoria green fluorescent protein
   4782..4801    +  misc_feature   MCS (fragment): pUC18/19 multiple cloning site
   4812..4       +  terminator     rrnB T1 terminator (across the origin): Escherichia coli rrnB; transcription terminator T1 from the E. coli rrnB gene
