[The description below was written by a language model from this plasmid's Addgene catalogue record and pLannotate feature annotations shown in this document.]
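Description:
CJ8421_04975 Rptr2 recording plasmid is a low-copy bacterial expression vector built on the sc101-KanR-P70a-deGFP backbone. It replicates in E. coli through the pSC101 origin, which depends on the plasmid-encoded Rep101 (RepA) protein, and it is selected with kanamycin through the neo/nptII aminoglycoside phosphotransferase gene. That gene is followed by a lambda t0 terminator. The short Tn5 transposase fragment annotated next to the resistance gene is probably leftover sequence from the Tn5-derived kanamycin cassette and not a working element.

The payload is a 27 bp PAM-flanked DNA target, named for the CJ8421_04975 transcript and its Rptr2 reprogrammed tracrRNA, inserted just upstream of the OR2-OR1 (P70a) promoter in the backbone. The automated annotation does not mark the target or the promoter. It does show a lambda-derived stretch, labelled as an O gene fragment, upstream of a T7 gene 10 ribosome binding site and a green fluorescent protein coding sequence. The latter is called an EGFP variant by the software and corresponds to the deGFP reporter named in the backbone. Downstream lie small fragments annotated as TcR, GFP and a pUC multiple cloning site, then an rrnB T1 terminator that spans the sequence origin. The sequenced record is 4,894 nt, four bases longer than the catalogue size of 4,890 bp.

The associated work concerns RNA recording in single bacterial cells using reprogrammed tracrRNAs. There, a tracrRNA is redesigned to pair with a chosen cellular RNA, turning it into a guide RNA for a Cas9 nuclease. In that setting this plasmid supplies the matching DNA site on which such RNA-dependent activity can be registered. The record does not state which Cas effector is used or how the outcome is read out.
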