Addgene plasmid #194211: CJ8421_04975 Rptr2 recording plasmid
Purpose: CJ8421_04975 Rptr2 targeted DNA sequence
Depositing lab: Chase Beisel. Depositing organization: Helmholtz-Zentrum fuer Infektionsforschung (HZI). Publication: RNA recording in single bacterial cells using reprogrammed tracrRNAs. Jiao C, Reckstadt C, Konig F, Homberger C, Yu J, Vogel J, Westermann AJ, Sharma CM, Beisel CL. Nat Biotechnol. 2023 Jan 5. doi: 10.1038/s41587-022-01604-8. PubMed 36604543.
Backbone
  Vector backbone: sc101-KanR-P70a-deGFP
  Backbone size w/o insert (bp): 4863
  Total vector size (bp): 4890
  Modifications to backbone: Inserting 27bp PAM-flanking DNA target (taagttcaatgtttttacattgAGAAA) in front of OR2-OR1 promoter in the backbone vector.
  Vector type: Bacterial Expression
Growth in bacteria
  Bacterial resistance: Kanamycin, 50 μg/mL
  Growth temperature: 37°C
  Growth strain: One Shot™ TOP10
  Copy number: Low Copy
Gene/Insert
  Gene/Insert name: CJ8421_04975 Rptr2 DNA target
  Insert size (bp): 27
  Cloning method: Unknown
  Sequencing primers: 5′ TGGGTGGGCTAACGATATCC; 3′ GAACTTCAGGGTCAGCTTGC
Terms and licenses: Academic/Nonprofit Terms; Industry Terms: Not Available to Industry
How to cite: CJ8421_04975 Rptr2 recording plasmid was a gift from Chase Beisel (Addgene plasmid # 194211 ; http://n2t.net/addgene:194211 ; RRID:Addgene_194211)
